Addgene plasmid #204672: UCK2_Deletion_gRNA_1
Purpose: Dual gRNA plasmid for UCK2 deletion
Depositing lab: Jason Sheltzer. Depositing organization: Yale University. Publication: Oncogene-like addiction to aneuploidy in human cancers. Girish V, Lakhani AA, Thompson SL, Scaduto CM, Brown LM, Hagenson RA, Sausville EL, Mendelson BE, Kandikuppa PK, Lukow DA, Yuan ML, Stevens EC, Lee SN, Schukken KM, Akalu SM, Vasudevan A, Zou C, Salovska B, Li W, Smith JC, Taylor AM, Martienssen RA, Liu Y, Sun R, Sheltzer JM. Science. 2023 Jul 6:eadg4521. doi: 10.1126/science.adg4521. PubMed 37410869.
Backbone
  Vector backbone: LentiV_sgRNA_Cas9_GFP
  Vector type: Lentiviral
  Selectable markers: EGFP
Growth in bacteria
  Bacterial resistance: Ampicillin, 100 μg/mL
  Growth temperature: 37°C
  Growth strain: NEB Stable
  Copy number: Unknown
Gene/Insert
  Gene/Insert name: uridine-cytidine kinase 2
  gRNA/shRNA sequence: ATGAAGTTCAGGTTGTACGA ; TTAGAAGTTAGCGAGCCCAG
  Species: H. sapiens (human)
  Entrez Gene: UCK2 (a.k.a. TSA903, UK, UMPK)
  Promoter: U6
  Cloning method: Gibson Cloning
  Sequencing primers: 5′ Unknown
Terms and licenses: Academic/Nonprofit Terms; Industry Terms: Not Available to Industry
How to cite: UCK2_Deletion_gRNA_1 was a gift from Jason Sheltzer (Addgene plasmid # 204672 ; http://n2t.net/addgene:204672 ; RRID:Addgene_204672)
