[The description below was written by a language model from this plasmid's Addgene catalogue record and pLannotate feature annotations shown in this document.]
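Description:
UCK2_Deletion_gRNA_1 is an all-in-one lentiviral CRISPR plasmid built on the LentiV_sgRNA_Cas9_GFP backbone and designed to delete the human uridine-cytidine kinase 2 (UCK2) gene by expressing two guide RNAs at once. It is propagated in E. coli through a high-copy ColE1/pUC-type origin with ampicillin selection (AmpR), and also carries an f1 origin and remnants of a lac/lacZα cloning region with flanking T7 and T3 promoters. The lentiviral portion is a third-generation, self-inactivating design. An RSV promoter drives a truncated HIV-1 5' LTR, followed by the Ψ packaging signal, a gag fragment, the RRE for Rev-dependent export, a cPPT/CTS, WPRE and a ΔU3 3' LTR. An SV40 poly(A) signal and SV40 origin lie downstream.

The payload has two parts. A human U6 Pol III promoter sits at the start of the guide region, where two separate tracrRNA-derived scaffold fragments are annotated, consistent with the dual-gRNA arrangement stated in the record. The feature table identifies only one U6 promoter, so what drives the second guide in the intervening unannotated stretch is not stated. Separately, an EF-1α core promoter drives Streptococcus pyogenes Cas9, annotated as contiguous N- and C-terminal portions, followed by EGFP. The element linking Cas9 to EGFP is not annotated. EGFP is the only mammalian marker, so transduced or transfected cells would be identified or sorted by fluorescence rather than by drug selection. Two guides cutting at separate sites can excise the intervening segment, in line with the stated purpose of UCK2 deletion in human cells. The inserts were introduced by Gibson assembly.
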