Features (pLannotate 1.2.2; 29 found; start..end, strand, type, name):
    675..779     -  promoter       AmpR promoter: bla
    832..1260    -  rep_origin     f1 ori (sequence partly withheld): f1 bacteriophage origin of replication; arrow indicates direction of (+) strand synthesis
   1265..1420    -  CDS            lacZα (fragment): LacZα fragment of β-galactosidase; lacZ fragment
   1428..1446    +  promoter       T7 promoter: promoter for bacteriophage T7 RNA polymerase
   1467..1602    -  rep_origin     SV40 ori: SV40 origin of replication
   1642..1763    -  polyA_signal   SV40 poly(A) signal: SV40 polyadenylation signal
   1841..2074    -  LTR            3' LTR (ΔU3): self-inactivating 3' long terminal repeat (LTR) from HIV-1
   2076..2095    -  misc_feature   cPPT/CTS (fragment): central polypurine tract and central termination sequence of HIV-1
   2146..2734    -  misc_feature   WPRE: woodchuck hepatitis virus posttranscriptional regulatory element
   2753..3469    -  CDS            EGFP: EGFP is a basic (constitutively fluorescent) green fluorescent protein published in 1996, derived from Aequorea victoria. It is reported to be a rapidly-maturing weak dimer with moderate acid sensitivity.
   3590..6088    -  CDS            Cas9(C): C-terminal portion of Streptococcus pyogenes Cas9 (Zetsche et al., 2015)
   6089..7690    -  CDS            Cas9(N): N-terminal portion of Streptococcus pyogenes Cas9 (Zetsche et al., 2015)
   7794..8005    -  promoter       EF-1α core promoter: core promoter for human elongation factor EF-1α
   8074..8191    -  misc_feature   cPPT/CTS: central polypurine tract and central termination sequence of HIV-1
   8198..8438    +  promoter       U6 promoter: RNA polymerase III promoter for human U6 snRNA
   8491..8529    +  misc_RNA       tracrRNA (fragment): trans-activating CRISPR RNA for the Streptococcus pyogenes CRISPR/Cas9 system
   8901..8944    +  misc_RNA       tracrRNA (fragment): trans-activating CRISPR RNA for the Streptococcus pyogenes CRISPR/Cas9 system
   9040..9273    -  misc_feature   RRE: The Rev response element (RRE) of HIV-1 allows for Rev-dependent mRNA export from the nucleus to the cytoplasm.
   9419..9782    -  CDS            HIV-1 gag (fragment): gag protein from human immunodeficiency virus 1; gag
   9766..9891    -  misc_feature   HIV-1 Ψ: packaging signal of human immunodeficiency virus type 1
   9938..10118   -  LTR            5' LTR (truncated): truncated 5' long terminal repeat (LTR) from HIV-1
  10119..10345   -  promoter       RSV promoter: Rous sarcoma virus enhancer/promoter
  10373..10391   -  promoter       T3 promoter: promoter for bacteriophage T3 RNA polymerase
  10434..10456   -  protein_bind   lac operator (fragment): The lac repressor binds to the lac operator to inhibit transcription in E. coli. This inhibition can be relieved by adding lactose or isopropyl-β-D-thiogalactopyranoside (IPTG). lac repressor encoded by lacI
  10460..10490   -  promoter       lac promoter: promoter for the E. coli lac operon
  10505..10526   -  protein_bind   CAP binding site: CAP binding activates transcription in the presence of cAMP. E. coli catabolite activator protein
  10539..10631   -  CDS            lacI (fragment): lac repressor; lacI; The lac repressor binds to the lac operator to inhibit transcription in E. coli. This inhibition can be relieved by adding lactose or isopropyl-β-D-thiogalactopyranoside (IPTG).
  10814..11402   -  rep_origin     ori: high-copy-number ColE1/pMB1/pBR322/pUC origin of replication
  11573..674     -  CDS            AmpR (across the origin): β-lactamase; bla; confers resistance to ampicillin, carbenicillin, and related antibiotics
>Addgene plasmid #204672 | UCK2_Deletion_gRNA_1 | addgene full sequence | sequence record 404973 | Addgene NGS Result
GCCGGAAGGGCCGAGCGCAGAAGTGGTCCTGCAACTTTATCCGCCTCCATCCAGTCTATTAATTGTTGCC
GGGAAGCTAGAGTAAGTAGTTCGCCAGTTAATAGTTTGCGCAACGTTGTTGCCATTGCTACAGGCATCGT
GGTGTCACGCTCGTCGTTTGGTATGGCTTCATTCAGCTCCGGTTCCCAACGATCAAGGCGAGTTACATGA
TCCCCCATGTTGTGCAAAAAAGCGGTTAGCTCCTTCGGTCCTCCGATCGTTGTCAGAAGTAAGTTGGCCG
CAGTGTTATCACTCATGGTTATGGCAGCACTGCATAATTCTCTTACTGTCATGCCATCCGTAAGATGCTT
TTCTGTGACTGGTGAGTACTCAACCAAGTCATTCTGAGAATAGTGTATGCGGCGACCGAGTTGCTCTTGC
CCGGCGTCAATACGGGATAATACCGCGCCACATAGCAGAACTTTAAAAGTGCTCATCATTGGAAAACGTT
CTTCGGGGCGAAAACTCTCAAGGATCTTACCGCTGTTGAGATCCAGTTCGATGTAACCCACTCGTGCACC
CAACTGATCTTCAGCATCTTTTACTTTCACCAGCGTTTCTGGGTGAGCAAAAACAGGAAGGCAAAATGCC
GCAAAAAAGGGAATAAGGGCGACACGGAAATGTTGAATACTCATACTCTTCCTTTTTCAATATTATTGAA
GCATTTATCAGGGTTATTGTCTCATGAGCGGATACATATTTGAATGTATTTAGAAAAATAAACAAATAGG
GGTTCCGCGCACATTTCCCCGAAAAGTGCCACCTAAATTGTAAGCGTTAATATTTTGTTAAAATTCGCGT
TAAATTTTTGTTAAATCAGCTCATTTTTTAACCAATAGGCCGAAATCGGCAAAATCCCTTATAAATCAAA
AGAATAGACCGAGATAGGGT
[37 nt withheld, positions 931-967]
AAAGAACGTGGACTCCAACGTCAAAGG
[49 nt withheld, positions 995-1043]
T
[91 nt withheld, positions 1045-1135]
G
[124 nt withheld, positions 1137-1260]
CCCATTCGCCATTCAGGCTGCGCAACTGTTGGGAAGGGCGATCGGTGCGGGCCTCTTCGCTATTACGCCA
GCTGGCGAAAGGGGGATGTGCTGCAAGGCGATTAAGTTGGGTAACGCCAGGGTTTTCCCAGTCACGACGT
TGTAAAACGACGGCCAGTGAGCGCGCGTAATACGACTCACTATAGGGCGAATTGGGTACGTCCCTAGGCC
TCCAAAAAAGCCTCCTCACTACTTCTGGAATAGCTCAGAGGCCGAGGCGGCCTCGGCCTCTGCATAAATA
AAAAAAATTAGTCAGCCATGGGGCGGAGAATGGGCGGAACTGGGCGGAGTTAGGGGCGGGATGGGCGGAG
TTAGGGGCGGGATAGCTAGAGCCAGACATGATAAGATACATTGATGAGTTTGGACAAACCACAACTAGAA
TGCAGTGAAAAAAATGCTTTATTTGTGAAATTTGTGATGCTATTGCTTTATTTGTAACCATTATAAGCTG
CAATAAACAAGTTCCTCTCACTCTCTGATATTCATTTCTTTGCAAGTTATAAATACTGAATAATAAGATG
ACATGAACTACTATACGTACTGCTAGAGATTTTCCACACTGACTAAAAGGGTCTGAGGGATCTCTAGTTA
CCAGAGTCACACAACAGACGGGCACACACTACTTGAAGCACTCAAGGCAAGCTTTATTGAGGCTTAAGCA
GTGGGTTCCCTAGTTAGCCAGAGAGCTCCCAGGCTCAGATCTGGTCTAACCAGAGAGACCCAGTACAAGC
AAAAAGCAGATCTTGTCTTCGTTGGGAGTGAATTAGCCCTTCCAGTCCCCCCTTTTCTTTTAAAAAGTGG
CTAAGATCTACAGCTGCCTTGTAAGTCATTGGTCTTAAAGTCGACGCGGGGAGGCGGCCCAAAGGGAGAT
CCGACTCGTCTGAGGGCGAAGGCGAAGACGCGGAAGAGGCCGCAGAGCCGGCAGCAGGCCGCGGGAAGGA
AGGTCCGCTGGATTGAGGGCCGAAGGGACGTAGCAGAAGGACGTCCCGCGCAGAATCCAGGTGGCAACAC
AGGCGAGCAGCCAAGGAAAGGACGATGATTTCCCCGACAACACCACGGAATTGTCAGTGCCCAACAGCCG
AGCCCCTGTCCAGCAGCGGGCAAGGCAGGCGGCGATGAGTTCCGCCGTGGCAATAGGGAGGGGGAAAGCG
AAAGTCCCGGAAAGGAGCTGACAGGTGGTGGCAATGCCCCAACCAGTGGGGGTTGCGTCAGCAAACACAG
TGCACACCACGCCACGTTGCCTGACAACGGGCCACAACTCCTCATAAAGAGACAGCAACCAGGATTTATA
CAAGGAGGAGAAAATGAAAGCCATACGGGAAGCAATAGCATGATACAAAGGCATTAAAGCAGCGTATCCA
CATAGCGTAAAAGGAGCAACATAGTTAAGAATACCAGTCAATCTTTCACAAATTTTGTAATCCAGAGGTT
GATTGTCGACTTAACGCGTCTACTTGTACAGCTCGTCCATGCCGAGAGTGATCCCGGCGGCGGTCACGAA
CTCCAGCAGGACCATGTGATCGCGCTTCTCGTTGGGGTCTTTGCTCAGGGCGGACTGGGTGCTCAGGTAG
TGGTTGTCGGGCAGCAGCACGGGGCCGTCGCCGATGGGGGTGTTCTGCTGGTAGTGGTCGGCGAGCTGCA
CGCTGCCGTCCTCGATGTTGTGGCGGATCTTGAAGTTCACCTTGATGCCGTTCTTCTGCTTGTCGGCCAT
GATATAGACGTTGTGGCTGTTGTAGTTGTACTCCAGCTTGTGCCCCAGGATGTTGCCGTCCTCCTTGAAG
TCGATGCCCTTCAGCTCGATGCGGTTCACCAGGGTGTCGCCCTCGAACTTCACCTCGGCGCGGGTCTTGT
AGTTGCCGTCGTCCTTGAAGAAGATGGTGCGCTCCTGGACGTAGCCTTCGGGCATGGCGGACTTGAAGAA
GTCGTGCTGCTTCATGTGGTCGGGGTAGCGGCTGAAGCACTGCACGCCGTAGGTCAGGGTGGTCACGAGG
GTGGGCCAGGGCACGGGCAGCTTGCCGGTGGTGCAGATGAACTTCAGGGTCAGCTTGCCGTAGGTGGCAT
CGCCCTCGCCCTCGCCGGACACGCTGAACTTGTGGCCGTTTACGTCGCCGTCCAGCTCGACCAGGATGGG
CACCACCCCGGTGAACAGCTCCTCGCCCTTGCTCACCATGGGGCCGGGGTTCTCCTCCACGTCGCCGGCC
TGCTTCAGCAGGCTGAAGTTGGTGGCGCCGCTGCCGCTAGCTTTCTTTTTCTTAGCTTGACCAGCTTTCT
TAGTAGCAGCAGGACGCTTGTCGCCTCCCAGCTGAGACAGGTCGATCCGTGTCTCGTACAGGCCGGTGAT
GCTCTGGTGGATCAGGGTGGCGTCCAGCACCTCTTTGGTGCTGGTGTACCTCTTCCGGTCGATGGTGGTG
TCAAAGTACTTGAAGGCGGCAGGGGCTCCCAGATTGGTCAGGGTAAACAGGTGGATGATATTCTCGGCCT
GCTCTCTGATGGGCTTATCCCGGTGCTTGTTGTAGGCGGACAGCACTTTGTCCAGATTAGCGTCGGCCAG
GATCACTCTCTTGGAGAACTCGCTGATCTGCTCGATGATCTCGTCCAGGTAGTGCTTGTGCTGTTCCACA
AACAGCTGTTTCTGCTCATTATCCTCGGGGGAGCCCTTCAGCTTCTCATAGTGGCTGGCCAGGTACAGGA
AGTTCACATATTTGGAGGGCAGGGCCAGTTCGTTTCCCTTCTGCAGTTCGCCGGCAGAGGCCAGCATTCT
CTTCCGGCCGTTTTCCAGCTCGAACAGGGAGTACTTAGGCAGCTTGATGATCAGGTCCTTTTTCACTTCT
TTGTAGCCCTTGGCTTCCAGAAAGTCGATGGGATTCTTCTCGAAGCTGCTTCTTTCCATGATGGTGATCC
CCAGCAGCTCTTTCACACTCTTCAGTTTCTTGGACTTGCCCTTTTCCACTTTGGCCACCACCAGCACAGA
ATAGGCCACGGTGGGGCTGTCGAAGCCGCCGTACTTCTTAGGGTCCCAGTCCTTCTTTCTGGCGATCAGC
TTATCGCTGTTCCTCTTGGGCAGGATAGACTCTTTGCTGAAGCCGCCTGTCTGCACCTCGGTCTTTTTCA
CGATATTCACTTGGGGCATGCTCAGCACTTTCCGCACGGTGGCAAAATCCCGGCCCTTATCCCACACGAT
CTCCCCGGTTTCGCCGTTTGTCTCGATCAGAGGCCGCTTCCGGATCTCGCCGTTGGCCAGGGTAATCTCG
GTCTTGAAAAAGTTCATGATGTTGCTGTAGAAGAAGTACTTGGCGGTAGCCTTGCCGATTTCCTGCTCGC
TCTTGGCGATCATCTTCCGCACGTCGTACACCTTGTAGTCGCCGTACACGAACTCGCTTTCCAGCTTAGG
GTACTTTTTGATCAGGGCGGTTCCCACGACGGCGTTCAGGTAGGCGTCGTGGGCGTGGTGGTAGTTGTTG
ATCTCGCGCACTTTGTAAAACTGGAAATCCTTCCGGAAATCGGACACCAGCTTGGACTTCAGGGTGATCA
CTTTCACTTCCCGGATCAGCTTGTCATTCTCGTCGTACTTAGTGTTCATCCGGGAGTCCAGGATCTGTGC
CACGTGCTTTGTGATCTGCCGGGTTTCCACCAGCTGTCTCTTGATGAAGCCGGCCTTATCCAGTTCGCTC
AGGCCGCCTCTCTCGGCCTTGGTCAGATTGTCGAACTTTCTCTGGGTAATCAGCTTGGCGTTCAGCAGCT
GCCGCCAGTAGTTCTTCATCTTCTTCACGACCTCTTCGGAGGGCACGTTGTCGCTCTTGCCCCGGTTCTT
GTCGCTTCTGGTCAGCACCTTGTTGTCGATGGAGTCGTCCTTCAGAAAGCTCTGAGGCACGATATGGTCC
ACATCGTAGTCGGACAGCCGGTTGATGTCCAGTTCCTGGTCCACGTACATATCCCGCCCATTCTGCAGGT
AGTACAGGTACAGCTTCTCGTTCTGCAGCTGGGTGTTTTCCACGGGGTGTTCTTTCAGGATCTGGCTGCC
CAGCTCTTTGATGCCCTCTTCGATCCGCTTCATTCTCTCGCGGCTGTTCTTCTGTCCCTTCTGGGTGGTC
TGGTTCTCTCTGGCCATTTCGATCACGATGTTCTCGGGCTTGTGCCGGCCCATCACTTTCACGAGCTCGT
CCACCACCTTCACTGTCTGCAGGATGCCCTTCTTAATGGCGGGGCTGCCGGCCAGATTGGCAATGTGCTC
GTGCAGGCTATCGCCCTGGCCGGACACCTGGGCTTTCTGGATGTCCTCTTTAAAGGTCAGGCTGTCGTCG
TGGATCAGCTGCATGAAGTTTCTGTTGGCGAAGCCGTCGGACTTCAGGAAATCCAGGATTGTCTTGCCGG
ACTGCTTGTCCCGGATGCCGTTGATCAGCTTCCGGCTCAGCCTGCCCCAGCCGGTGTATCTCCGCCGCTT
CAGCTGCTTCATCACTTTGTCGTCGAACAGGTGGGCATAGGTTTTCAGCCGTTCCTCGATCATCTCTCTG
TCCTCAAACAGTGTCAGGGTCAGCACGATATCTTCCAGAATGTCCTCGTTTTCCTCATTGTCCAGGAAGT
CCTTGTCCTTGATAATTTTCAGCAGATCGTGGTATGTGCCCAGGGAGGCGTTGAACCGATCTTCCACGCC
GGAGATTTCCACGGAGTCGAAGCACTCGATTTTCTTGAAGTAGTCCTCTTTCAGCTGCTTCACGGTCACT
TTCCGGTTGGTCTTGAACAGCAGGTCCACGATGGCCTTTTTCTGCTCGCCGCTCAGGAAGGCGGGCTTTC
TCATTCCCTCGGTCACGTATTTCACTTTGGTCAGCTCGTTATACACGGTGAAGTACTCGTACAGCAGGCT
GTGCTTGGGCAGCACCTTCTCGTTGGGCAGGTTCTTATCGAAGTTGGTCATCCGCTCGATGAAGCTCTGG
GCGGAAGCGCCCTTGTCCACCACTTCCTCGAAGTTCCAGGGGGTGATGGTTTCCTCGCTCTTTCTGGTCA
TCCAGGCGAATCTGCTGTTTCCCCTGGCCAGAGGGCCCACGTAGTAGGGGATGCGGAAGGTCAGGATCTT
CTCGATCTTTTCCCGGTTGTCCTTCAGGAATGGGTAAAAATCTTCCTGCCGCCGCAGAATGGCGTGCAGC
TCTCCCAGGTGGATCTGGTGGGGGATGCTGCCGTTGTCGAAGGTCCGCTGCTTCCGCAGCAGGTCCTCTC
TGTTCAGCTTCACGAGCAGTTCCTCGGTGCCGTCCATCTTTTCCAGGATGGGCTTGATGAACTTGTAGAA
CTCTTCCTGGCTGGCTCCGCCGTCAATGTAGCCGGCGTAGCCGTTCTTGCTCTGGTCGAAGAAAATCTCT
TTGTACTTCTCAGGCAGCTGCTGCCGCACGAGAGCTTTCAGCAGGGTCAGGTCCTGGTGGTGCTCGTCGT
ATCTCTTGATCATAGAGGCGCTCAGGGGGGCCTTGGTGATCTCGGTGTTCACTCTCAGGATGTCGCTCAG
CAGGATGGCGTCGGACAGGTTCTTGGCGGCCAGAAACAGGTCGGCGTACTGGTCGCCGATCTGGGCCAGC
AGGTTGTCCAGGTCGTCGTCGTAGGTGTCCTTGCTCAGCTGCAGTTTGGCATCCTCGGCCAGGTCGAAGT
TGCTCTTGAAGTTGGGGGTCAGGCCCAGGCTCAGGGCAATCAGGTTTCCGAACAGGCCATTCTTCTTCTC
GCCGGGCAGCTGGGCGATCAGATTTTCCAGCCGTCTGCTCTTGCTCAGTCTGGCAGACAGGATGGCCTTG
GCGTCCACGCCGCTGGCGTTGATGGGGTTTTCCTCGAACAGCTGGTTGTAGGTCTGCACCAGCTGGATGA
ACAGCTTGTCCACGTCGCTGTTGTCGGGGTTCAGGTCGCCCTCGATCAGGAAGTGGCCCCGGAACTTGAT
CATGTGGGCCAGGGCCAGATAGATCAGCCGCAGGTCGGCCTTGTCGGTGCTGTCCACCAGTTTCTTTCTC
AGGTGGTAGATGGTGGGGTACTTCTCGTGGTAGGCCACCTCGTCCACGATGTTGCCGAAGATGGGGTGCC
GCTCGTGCTTCTTATCCTCTTCCACCAGGAAGGACTCTTCCAGTCTGTGGAAGAAGCTGTCGTCCACCTT
GGCCATCTCGTTGCTGAAGATCTCTTGCAGATAGCAGATCCGGTTCTTCCGTCTGGTGTATCTTCTTCTG
GCGGTTCTCTTCAGCCGGGTGGCCTCGGCTGTTTCGCCGCTGTCGAACAGCAGGGCTCCGATCAGGTTCT
TCTTGATGCTGTGCCGGTCGGTGTTGCCCAGCACCTTGAATTTCTTGCTGGGCACCTTGTACTCGTCGGT
GATCACGGCCCAGCCCACAGAGTTGGTGCCGATGTCCAGGCCGATGCTGTACTTCTTGTCGGCTGCTGGG
ACTCCGTGGATACCGACCTTCCGCTTCTTCTTTGGGGCCATCTTATCGTCATCGTCTTTGTAATCCATGG
TGGCGGATCCCGCGTCACGACACCTGTGTTCTGGCGGCAAACCCGTTGCGAAAAAGAACGTTCACGGCGA
CTACTGCACTTATATACGGTTCTCCCCCACCCTCGGGAAAAAGGCGGAGCCAGTACACGACATCACTTTC
CCAGTTTACCCCGCGCCACCTTCTCTAGGCACCGGTTCAATTGCCGACCCCTCCCCCCAACTTCTCGGGG
ACTGTGGGCGATGTGCGCTCTGCCCACTGACGGGCACCGGAGCCACTCGAGCCGGCGCCAAAGTGGATCT
CTGCTGTCCCTGTAATAAACCCGAAAATTTTGAATTTTTGTAATTTGTTTTTGTAATTCTTTAGTTTGTA
TGTCTGTTGCTATTATGTCTACTATTCTTTCCCCTGCACTGTACCCCCCAATCCCCCCTTTTCTTTTAAA
ATTGTGGGAGGGCCTATTTCCCATGATTCCTTCATATTTGCATATACGATACAAGGCTGTTAGAGAGATA
ATTAGAATTAATTTGACTGTAAACACAAAGATATTAGTACAAAATACGTGACGTAGAAAGTAATAATTTC
TTGGGTAGTTTGCAGTTTTAAAATTATGTTTTAAAATGGACTATCATATGCTTACCGTAACTTGAAAGTA
TTTCGATTTCTTGGCTTTATATATCTTGTGGAAAGGACGAAACACCGATGAAGTTCAGGTTGTACGAGTT
TCAGAGCTATGCACAAGAGTGCATAGCAAGTTGAAATAAGGCTAGTCCGTTATCAACTTTGCTGGAAACA
GCAAAGTGGCACCGAGTCGGTGCTTTTTTTGCGTGACCGAGCTTGTCTGCCCGCGCAGTCCACTAGACAG
ACGCGCAGAGGTCGGGCGGGCCTAGGGCCAATTTCCCATGGTTCCCTTCATTTGCATATATGATGTAATA
AGGTTATGGAGACTATTAAACTTAGCCCTAATCAAACTATATGATGATAATGTGTGTGGTACAAAAGGTC
ATAACTTATTATATACTTTGAAACTTAAAAAAGGGTTACAGTTTAGTCACCATAACTGTAAAATTTTTTC
TATTCTTAGCTTTATATAGTTCTTGAGAGGCCATGTTTATCGTTAGAAGTTAGCGAGCCCAGGTTTAAGA
GCTATGCTGGAAACAGCATAGCAAGTTTAAATAAGGCTAGTCCGTTATCAACTTTGCTGGAAACAGCAAA
GTGGCACCGAGTCGGTGCTTTTTTTGAATTCTAGATCTTGAGACAAATGGCGAGTTTTCCAGAGCAACCC
CAAATCCCCAGGAGCTGTTGATCCTTTAGGTATCTTTCCACAGCCAGGATTCTTGCCTGGAGCTGCTTGA
TGCCCCAGACTGTGAGTTGCAACAGATGCTGTTGCGCCTCAATAGCCCTCAGCAAATTGTTCTGCTGCTG
CACTATACCAGACAATAATTGTCTGGCCTGTACCGTCAGCGTCATTGACGCTGCGCCCATAGTGCTTCCT
GCTGCTCCCAAGAACCCAAGGAACAAAGCTCCTATTCCCACTGCTCTTTTTTCTCTCTGCACCACTCTTC
TCTTTGCCTTGGTGGGTGCTACTCCTAATGGTTCAATTTTTACTACTTTATATTTATATAATTCACTTCT
CCAATTGTCCCTCATATCTCCTCCTCCAGGTCTGAAGATCAGCGGCCGCTTGCTGTGCGGTGGTCTTACT
TTTGTTTTGCTCTTCCTCTATCTTGTCTAAAGCTTCCTTGGTGTCTTTTATCTCTATCCTTTGATGCACA
CAATAGAGGGTTGCTACTGTATTATATAATGATCTAAGTTCTTCTGATCCTGTCTGAAGGGATGGTTGTA
GCTGTCCCAGTATTTGTCTACAGCCTTCTGATGTTTCTAACAGGCCAGGATTAACTGCGAATCGTTCTAG
CTCCCTGCTTGCCCATACTATATGTTTTAATTTATATTTTTTCTTTCCCCCTGGCCTTAACCGAATTTTT
TCCCATCGCGATCTAATTCTCCCCCGCTTAATACTGACGCTCTCGCACCCATCTCTCTCCTTCTAGCCTC
CGCTAGTCAAAATTTTTGGCGTACTCACCAGTCGCCGCCCCTCGCCTCTTGCCGTGCGCGCTTCAGCAAG
CCGAGTCCTGCGTCGAGAGAGCTCCTCTGGTTTCCCTTTCGCTTTCAAGTCCCTGTTCGGGCGCCACTGC
TAGAGATTTTCCACACTGACTAAAAGGGTCTGAGGGATCTCTAGTTACCAGAGTCACACAACAGACGGGC
ACACACTACTTGAAGCACTCAAGGCAAGCTTTATTGAGGCTTAAGCAGTGGGTTCCCTAGTTAGCCAGAG
AGCTCCCAGGCTCAGATCTGGTCTAACCAGAGAGACCCGTTTATGTATCGAGCTAGGCACTTAAATACAA
TATCTCTGCAATGCGGCAATTCAGTGGTTCGTCCAATCCATGTCAGACCCGTCTGTTGCCTTCCTAATAA
GGCACGATCGTACCACCTTACTTCCACCAATCGGCATGCACGGTGCTTTTTCTCTCCTTGTAAGGCATGT
TGCTAACTCATCGTTACCATGTTGCAAGACTACAAGAGTATTGCATAAGACTACATTAAGCTTGCAGCTC
CAGCTTTTGTTCCCTTTAGTGAGGGTTAATTGCGCGCTTGGCGTAATCATGGTCATAGCTGTTTCCTGTG
TGAAATTGTTATCCGCTCACAATTCCACACAACATACGAGCCGGAAGCATAAAGTGTAAAGCCTGGGGTG
CCTAATGAGTGAGCTAACTCACATTAATTGCGTTGCGCTCACTGCCCGCTTTCCAGTCGGGAAACCTGTC
GTGCCAGCTGCATTAATGAATCGGCCAACGCGCGGGGAGAGGCGGTTTGCGTATTGGGCGCTCTTCCGCT
TCCTCGCTCACTGACTCGCTGCGCTCGGTCGTTCGGCTGCGGCGAGCGGTATCAGCTCACTCAAAGGCGG
TAATACGGTTATCCACAGAATCAGGGGATAACGCAGGAAAGAACATGTGAGCAAAAGGCCAGCAAAAGGC
CAGGAACCGTAAAAAGGCCGCGTTGCTGGCGTTTTTCCATAGGCTCCGCCCCCCTGACGAGCATCACAAA
AATCGACGCTCAAGTCAGAGGTGGCGAAACCCGACAGGACTATAAAGATACCAGGCGTTTCCCCCTGGAA
GCTCCCTCGTGCGCTCTCCTGTTCCGACCCTGCCGCTTACCGGATACCTGTCCGCCTTTCTCCCTTCGGG
AAGCGTGGCGCTTTCTCATAGCTCACGCTGTAGGTATCTCAGTTCGGTGTAGGTCGTTCGCTCCAAGCTG
GGCTGTGTGCACGAACCCCCCGTTCAGCCCGACCGCTGCGCCTTATCCGGTAACTATCGTCTTGAGTCCA
ACCCGGTAAGACACGACTTATCGCCACTGGCAGCAGCCACTGGTAACAGGATTAGCAGAGCGAGGTATGT
AGGCGGTGCTACAGAGTTCTTGAAGTGGTGGCCTAACTACGGCTACACTAGAAGAACAGTATTTGGTATC
TGCGCTCTGCTGAAGCCAGTTACCTTCGGAAAAAGAGTTGGTAGCTCTTGATCCGGCAAACAAACCACCG
CTGGTAGCGGTGGTTTTTTTGTTTGCAAGCAGCAGATTACGCGCAGAAAAAAAGGATCTCAAGAAGATCC
TTTGATCTTTTCTACGGGGTCTGACGCTCAGTGGAACGAAAACTCACGTTAAGGGATTTTGGTCATGAGA
TTATCAAAAAGGATCTTCACCTAGATCCTTTTAAATTAAAAATGAAGTTTTAAATCAATCTAAAGTATAT
ATGAGTAAACTTGGTCTGACAGTTACCAATGCTTAATCAGTGAGGCACCTATCTCAGCGATCTGTCTATT
TCGTTCATCCATAGTTGCCTGACTCCCCGTCGTGTAGATAACTACGATACGGGAGGGCTTACCATCTGGC
CCCAGTGCTGCAATGATACCGCGAGACCCACGCTCACCGGCTCCAGATTTATCAGCAATAAACCAGCCA
